Addgene plasmid #238371: pMSCV-GFP-IRES-CRY2clust-pLxIS
Purpose: Retroviral expression construct encoding CRY2clust fused to two copies of the C-terminal tail of human STING
Depositing lab: Yubin Zhou. Depositing organization: Texas A&M Health Science Center. Publication: Optogenetic engineering of STING signaling allows remote immunomodulation to enhance cancer immunotherapy. Dou Y, Chen R, Liu S, Lee YT, Jing J, Liu X, Ke Y, Wang R, Zhou Y, Huang Y. Nat Commun. 2023 Sep 6;14(1):5461. doi: 10.1038/s41467-023-41164-2. PubMed 37673917.
Backbone
  Vector backbone: pMSCV
  Vector type: Retroviral
Growth in bacteria
  Bacterial resistance: Ampicillin, 100 μg/mL
  Growth temperature: 37°C
  Growth strain: NEB Stable
  Copy number: High Copy
Gene/Insert 1
  Gene/Insert name: CRY2clust-pLxIS
  Species: H. sapiens (human), Synthetic
  Insert size (bp): 1767
  Tag / fusion protein: EGFP (C terminal on backbone)
Gene/Insert 2
  Gene/Insert name: CRY2clust-pLxIS
  Species: H. sapiens (human), Synthetic
  Insert size (bp): 1767
  Tag / fusion protein: EGFP (C terminal on backbone)
Terms and licenses: Academic/Nonprofit Terms; Industry Terms: Not Available to Industry
How to cite: pMSCV-GFP-IRES-CRY2clust-pLxIS was a gift from Yubin Zhou (Addgene plasmid # 238371 ; http://n2t.net/addgene:238371 ; RRID:Addgene_238371)
