[The description below was written by a language model from this plasmid's Addgene catalogue record and pLannotate feature annotations shown in this document.]
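Description:
pMSCV-GFP-IRES-CRY2clust-pLxIS is a gamma-retroviral expression plasmid built on the pMSCV (murine stem cell virus) backbone, about 8.2 kb in the sequenced record. It is propagated in E. coli through a high-copy ColE1/pUC-type origin and selected with ampicillin via the β-lactamase gene. Small leftover fragments of rop, bom, lacZα, TcR, lacI and the lac promoter/operator are backbone remnants with no evident role in the design. The transfer cassette is bounded by MESV-derived 5' and 3' LTRs and carries the Ψ packaging signal and a truncated, start-codon-less gag segment. These allow the transcript to be packaged into retroviral particles when gag-pol and env are supplied in trans, and then integrated into dividing mammalian target cells. No separate internal promoter is annotated, so expression appears to be driven from the 5' LTR.

The payload is a roughly 1.8 kb synthetic fusion of CRY2clust, a light-responsive clustering variant based on the Arabidopsis thaliana cryptochrome 2 photolyase homology region, to two copies of the C-terminal tail of human STING containing the pLxIS motif. The automated annotation flags only one short STING-like segment and assigns it to the mouse orthologue, whereas the catalogue entry specifies human sequence. Despite the order implied by the plasmid name, the feature table places the CRY2–STING fusion first, followed by an EMCV IRES and EGFP. EGFP is therefore translated separately from the same bicistronic transcript as a marker of transduced cells, rather than being a true fusion tag as the catalogue field suggests. The construct serves for optogenetic control of STING signalling, in which blue-light-induced clustering is intended to activate downstream innate immune responses, in the context of cancer immunotherapy research.
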