Features (pLannotate 1.2.2; 21 found; start..end, strand, type, name):
    123..227     -  promoter       AmpR promoter: bla
    322..357     +  CDS            rop (fragment): Rop protein, which maintains plasmids at low copy number; rop
    459..558     +  misc_feature   bom (fragment): basis of mobility region from pBR322
    564..713     -  CDS            lacZα (fragment): LacZα fragment of β-galactosidase; lacZ fragment
    713..914     -  CDS            TcR (fragment): tetracycline efflux protein; tet; confers resistance to tetracycline
    915..1013    +  CDS            env (fragment): murine leukemia virus gPr80 envelope polyprotein precursor; env; proteolytically cleaved into gp70SU and p15TM subunits
   1055..1571    +  LTR            5' LTR: 5' long terminal repeat from murine embryonic stem cell virus
   1635..1976    +  misc_feature   MESV Ψ: packaging signal of murine embryonic stem cell virus
   2043..2459    +  CDS            gag (truncated): truncated Moloney murine leukemia virus (MMLV) gag gene lacking the start codon
   2472..3983    +  CDS            CRY2 (fragment): CRY2_ARATH - Also known as PHH1 From Arabidopsis thaliana (Mouse-ear cress).
   4002..4118    +  CDS            Sting1 (fragment): STING_MOUSE - Also known as Eris From Mus musculus (Mouse).
   4255..4288    -  misc_feature   MCS (fragment): pBluescript multiple cloning site
   4390..4852    +  misc_feature   IRES: internal ribosome entry site (IRES) of the encephalomyocarditis virus (EMCV)
   4866..5585    +  CDS            EGFP: the original enhanced GFP (Yang et al., 1996) mammalian codon-optimized
   5647..6161    +  LTR            3' LTR: 3' long terminal repeat from murine embryonic stem cell virus
   6323..6339    -  protein_bind   lac operator: The lac repressor binds to the lac operator to inhibit transcription in E. coli. This inhibition can be relieved by adding lactose or isopropyl-β-D-thiogalactopyranoside (IPTG). lac repressor encoded by lacI
   6347..6377    -  promoter       lac promoter: promoter for the E. coli lac operon
   6392..6413    -  protein_bind   CAP binding site: CAP binding activates transcription in the presence of cAMP. E. coli catabolite activator protein
   6426..6518    -  CDS            lacI (fragment): lac repressor; lacI; The lac repressor binds to the lac operator to inhibit transcription in E. coli. This inhibition can be relieved by adding lactose or isopropyl-β-D-thiogalactopyranoside (IPTG).
   6701..7289    -  rep_origin     ori: high-copy-number ColE1/pMB1/pBR322/pUC origin of replication
   7460..122     -  CDS            AmpR (across the origin): β-lactamase; bla; confers resistance to ampicillin, carbenicillin, and related antibiotics
>Addgene plasmid #238371 | pMSCV-GFP-IRES-CRY2clust-pLxIS | addgene full sequence | sequence record 479873 | Addgene NGS Result
CGTGCACCCAACTGATCTTCAGCATCTTTTACTTTCACCAGCGTTTCTGGGTGAGCAAAAACAGGAAGGC
AAAATGCCGCAAAAAAGGGAATAAGGGCGACACGGAAATGTTGAATACTCATACTCTTCCTTTTTCAATA
TTATTGAAGCATTTATCAGGGTTATTGTCTCATGAGCGGATACATATTTGAATGTATTTAGAAAAATAAA
CAAATAGGGGTTCCGCGCACATTTCCCCGAAAAGTGCCACCTGACGTCTAAGAAACCATTATTATCATGA
CATTAACCTATAAAAATAGGCGTATCACGAGGCCCTTTCGTCTCGCGCGTTTCGGTGATGACGGTGAAAA
CCTCTGACACATGCAGCTCCCGGAGACGGTCACAGCTTGTCTGTAAGCGGATGCCGGGAGCAGACAAGCC
CGTCAGGGCGCGTCAGCGGGTGTTGGCGGGTGTCGGGGCTGGCTTAACTATGCGGCATCAGAGCAGATTG
TACTGAGAGTGCACCATATGCGGTGTGAAATACCGCACAGATGCGTAAGGAGAAAATACCGCATCAGGCG
CCATTCGCCATTCAGGCTGCGCAACTGTTGGGAAGGGCGATCGGTGCGGGCCTCTTCGCTATTACGCCAG
CTGGCGAAAGGGGGATGTGCTGCAAGGCGATTAAGTTGGGTAACGCCAGGGTTTTCCCAGTCACGACGTT
GTAAAACGACGGCGCAAGGAATGGTGCATGCAAGGAGATGGCGCCCAACAGTCCCCCGGCCACGGGGCCT
GCCACCATACCCACGCCGAAACAAGCGCTCATGAGCCCGAAGTGGCGAGCCCGATCTTCCCCATCGGTGA
TGTCGGCGATATAGGCGCCAGCAACCGCACCTGTGGCGCCGGTGATGCCGGCCACGATGCGTCCGGCGTA
GAGGCGATTAGTCCAATTTGTTAAAGACAGGATATCAGTGGTCCAGGCTCTAGTTTTGACTCAACAATAT
CACCAGCTGAAGCCTATAGAGTACGAGCCATAGATAAAATAAAAGATTTTATTTAGTCTCCAGAAAAAGG
GGGGAATGAAAGACCCCACCTGTAGGTTTGGCAAGCTAGCTTAAGTAACGCCATTTTGCAAGGCATGGAA
AATACATAACTGAGAATAGAGAAGTTCAGATCAAGGTTAGGAACAGAGAGACAGCAGAATATGGGCCAAA
CAGGATATCTGTGGTAAGCAGTTCCTGCCCCGGCTCAGGGCCAAGAACAGATGGTCCCCAGATGCGGTCC
CGCCCTCAGCAGTTTCTAGAGAACCATCAGATGTTTCCAGGGTGCCCCAAGGACCTGAAATGACCCTGTG
CCTTATTTGAACTAACCAATCAGTTCGCTTCTCGCTTCTGTTCGCGCGCTTCTGCTCCCCGAGCTCAATA
AAAGAGCCCACAACCCCTCACTCGGCGCGCCAGTCCTCCGATAGACTGCGTCGCCCGGGTACCCGTATTC
CCAATAAAGCCTCTTGCTGTTTGCATCCGAATCGTGGACTCGCTGATCCTTGGGAGGGTCTCCTCAGATT
GATTGACTGCCCACCTCGGGGGTCTTTCATTTGGAGGTTCCACCGAGATTTGGAGACCCCTGCCCAGGGA
CCACCGACCCCCCCGCCGGGAGGTAAGCTGGCCAGCGGTCGTTTCGTGTCTGTCTCTGTCTTTGTGCGTG
TTTGTGCCGGCATCTAATGTTTGCGCCTGCGTCTGTACTAGTTAGCTAACTAGCTCTGTATCTGGCGGAC
CCGTGGTGGAACTGACGAGTTCTGAACACCCGGCCGCAACCCTGGGAGACGTCCCAGGGACTTTGGGGGC
CGTTTTTGTGGCCCGACCTGAGGAAGGGAGTCGATGTGGAATCCGACCCCGTCAGGATATGTGGTTCTGG
TAGGAGACGAGAACCTAAAACAGTTCCCGCCTCCGTCTGAATTTTTGCTTTCGGTTTGGAACCGAAGCCG
CGCGTCTTGTCTGCTGCAGCGCTGCAGCATCGTTCTGTGTTGTCTCTGTCTGACTGTGTTTCTGTATTTG
TCTGAAAATTAGGGCCAGACTGTTACCACTCCCTTAAGTTTGACCTTAGGTCACTGGAAAGATGTCGAGC
GGATCGCTCACAACCAGTCGGTAGATGTCAAGAAGAGACGTTGGGTTACCTTCTGCTCTGCAGAATGGCC
AACCTTTAACGTCGGATGGCCGCGAGACGGCACCTTTAACCGAGACCTCATCACCCAGGTTAAGATCAAG
GTCTTTTCACCTGGCCCGCATGGACACCCAGACCAGGTCCCCTACATCGTGACCTGGGAAGCCTTGGCTT
TTGACCCCCCTCCCTGGGTCAAGCCCTTTGTACACCCTAAGCCTCCGCCTCCTCTTCCTCCATCCGCCCC
GTCTCTCCCCCTTGAACCTCCTCGTTCGACCCCGCCTCGATCCTCCCTTTATCCAGCCCTCACTCCTTCT
CTAGGCGCCGGAATTAGATCCATGAAGATGGACAAAAAGACCATCGTCTGGTTTCGGAGAGATTTGAGAA
TAGAAGATAATCCCGCGCTCGCCGCCGCGGCCCACGAGGGTTCCGTCTTCCCCGTTTTCATTTGGTGTCC
TGAAGAAGAAGGCCAGTTTTATCCCGGAAGGGCCTCTAGGTGGTGGATGAAGCAAAGTCTGGCCCATCTT
AGCCAGTCACTGAAAGCACTGGGCAGTGATCTTACCCTGATCAAGACACACAATACCATCTCTGCCATCC
TCGACTGCATCAGGGTGACCGGCGCAACGAAAGTCGTGTTTAACCACCTGTACGATCCAGTTAGTCTGGT
GCGCGACCACACTGTGAAGGAGAAGCTGGTGGAACGGGGGATCAGTGTGCAGAGCTACAACGGGGACCTT
CTGTACGAGCCATGGGAGATCTATTGCGAGAAAGGGAAACCGTTCACCTCCTTCAACAGTTACTGGAAGA
AATGTTTGGATATGTCAATAGAGTCCGTTATGTTGCCCCCTCCCTGGAGACTGATGCCGATTACTGCTGC
TGCAGAGGCCATCTGGGCCTGCTCCATCGAGGAACTCGGTCTGGAAAATGAAGCAGAAAAGCCAAGCAAT
GCACTTCTCACTAGAGCCTGGAGCCCCGGCTGGTCTAATGCCGACAAGCTGCTTAACGAGTTCATCGAAA
AACAACTGATTGACTACGCGAAGAACTCCAAGAAAGTGGTAGGTAACTCAACTAGCTTGCTCTCTCCATA
TCTCCATTTTGGCGAGATTTCTGTCCGCCATGTATTTCAGTGCGCTCGGATGAAACAGATTATCTGGGCT
CGCGATAAAAACAGCGAAGGCGAAGAAAGCGCCGATCTGTTCCTGCGAGGGATCGGACTTCGGGAATACT
CCCGGTATATATGTTTCAACTTTCCATTCACACACGAGCAGAGTCTGTTGTCCCACCTCAGGTTCTTCCC
CTGGGACGCCGATGTCGACAAATTCAAGGCATGGAGACAGGGAAGGACAGGGTACCCACTCGTGGATGCT
GGCATGAGAGAGCTCTGGGCTACAGGCTGGATGCACAACCGCATCCGGGTAATCGTGTCCTCATTTGCTG
TCAAGTTTCTGCTCCTGCCTTGGAAATGGGGAATGAAGTACTTTTGGGATACCCTTCTCGACGCCGACTT
GGAGTGTGACATTCTGGGATGGCAATATATTAGCGGGTCAATTCCTGACGGCCATGAGTTGGACAGGTTG
GACAATCCGGCCTTGCAGGGAGCTAAGTATGATCCCGAAGGAGAGTATATTCGACAGTGGCTCCCCGAGC
TGGCCCGACTTCCTACGGAGTGGATTCACCATCCTTGGGACGCACCACTGACAGTGCTCAAGGCAAGCGG
GGTGGAGCTGGGCACCAATTACGCTAAGCCTATAGTTGATATAGATACAGCACGCGAGCTGCTGGCTAAA
GCGATCTCTCGCACTCGGGAGGCGCAGATTATGATCGGTGCTGCCGCAAGGGACCCTCCTGATCTTGACA
ATAGTGGGGGAGTTACTATGAACGCACCTATGACATCTGTGGCCCCTCCCCCTTCCGTTCTTAGTCAGGA
ACCCCGCCTTTTGATAAGTGGCATGGACCAACCACTCCCTCTGAGGACAGACCTTATTGTGACTATGAAT
GCCCCCATGACCTCTGTAGCCCCACCACCAAGCGTACTTAGTCAAGAGCCAAGACTCCTGATATCTGGTA
TGGACCAACCACTGCCACTCAGAACTGATCTGATTTAAGCGGCCGCGTTTAAACGTCGACGGTATCGATA
AGCTTGATATCGAATTCCGCCCCCCCCCCTAACGTTACTGGCCGAAGCCGCTTGGAATAAGGCCGGTGTG
CGTTTGTCTATATGTTATTTTCCACCATATTGCCGTCTTTTGGCAATGTGAGGGCCCGGAAACCTGGCCC
TGTCTTCTTGACGAGCATTCCTAGGGGTCTTTCCCCTCTCGCCAAAGGAATGCAAGGTCTGTTGAATGTC
GTGAAGGAAGCAGTTCCTCTGGAAGCTTCTTGAAGACAAACAACGTCTGTAGCGACCCTTTGCAGGCAGC
GGAACCCCCCACCTGGCGACAGGTGCCTCTGCGGCCAAAAGCCACGTGTATAAGATACACCTGCAAAGGC
GGCACAACCCCAGTGCCACGTTGTGAGTTGGATAGTTGTGGAAAGAGTCAAATGGCTCTCCTCAAGCGTA
TTCAACAAGGGGCTGAAGGATGCCCAGAAGGTACCCCATTGTATGGGATCTGATCTGGGGCCTCGGTGCA
CATGCTTTACATGTGTTTAGTCGAGGTTAAAAAAACGTCTAGGCCCCCCGAACCACGGGGACGTGGTTTT
CCTTTGAAAAACACGATGATAATATGGCCACAACCATGGTGAGCAAGGGCGAGGAGCTGTTCACCGGGGT
GGTGCCCATCCTGGTCGAGCTGGACGGCGACGTAAACGGCCACAAGTTCAGCGTGTCCGGCGAGGGCGAG
GGCGATGCCACCTACGGCAAGCTGACCCTGAAGTTCATCTGCACCACCGGCAAGCTGCCCGTGCCCTGGC
CCACCCTCGTGACCACCCTGACCTACGGCGTGCAGTGCTTCAGCCGCTACCCCGACCACATGAAGCAGCA
CGACTTCTTCAAGTCCGCCATGCCCGAAGGCTACGTCCAGGAGCGCACCATCTTCTTCAAGGACGACGGC
AACTACAAGACCCGCGCCGAGGTGAAGTTCGAGGGCGACACCCTGGTGAACCGCATCGAGCTGAAGGGCA
TCGACTTCAAGGAGGACGGCAACATCCTGGGGCACAAGCTGGAGTACAACTACAACAGCCACAACGTCTA
TATCATGGCCGACAAGCAGAAGAACGGCATCAAGGTGAACTTCAAGATCCGCCACAACATCGAGGACGGC
AGCGTGCAGCTCGCCGACCACTACCAGCAGAACACCCCCATCGGCGACGGCCCCGTGCTGCTGCCCGACA
ACCACTACCTGAGCACCCAGTCCGCCCTGAGCAAAGACCCCAACGAGAAGCGCGATCACATGGTCCTGCT
GGAGTTCGTGACCGCCGCCGGGATCACTCTCGGCATGGACGAGCTGTACAAGTAATGAATTAATTAAGAA
TTCGATAAAATAAAAGATTTTATTTAGTCTCCAGAAAAAGGGGGGAATGAAAGACCCCACCTGTAGGTTT
GGCAAGCTAGCTTAAGTAACGCCATTTTGCAAGGCATGGAAAATACATAACTGAGAATAGAGAAGTTCAG
ATCAAGGTTAGGAACAGAGAGACAGCAGAATATGGGCCAAACAGGATATCTGTGGTAAGCAGTTCCTGCC
CCGGCTCAGGGCCAAGAACAGATGGTCCCCAGATGCGGTCCCGCCCTCAGCAGTTTCTAGAGAACCATCA
GATGTTTCCAGGGTGCCCCAAGGACCTGAAATGACCCTGTGCCTTATTTGAACTAACCAATCAGTTCGCT
TCTCGCTTCTGTTCGCGCGCTTCTGCTCCCCGAGCTCAATAAAAGAGCCCACAACCCCTCACTCGGCGCG
CCAGTCCTCCGATAGACTGCGTCGCCCGGGTACCCGTGTATCCAATAAACCCTCTTGCAGTTGCATCCGA
CTTGTGGTCTCGCTGTTCCTTGGGAGGGTCTCCTCTGAGTGATTGACTACCCGTCAGCGGGGGTCTTTCA
TGGGTAACAGTTTCTTGAAGTTGGAGAACAACATTCTGAGGGTAGGAGTCGAATATTAAGTAATCCTGAC
TCAATTAGCCACTGTTTTGAATCCACATACTCCAATACTCCTGAAATAGTTCATTATGGACAGCGCAGAA
AGAGCTGGGGAGAATTGTGAAATTGTTATCCGCTCACAATTCCACACAACATACGAGCCGGAAGCATAAA
GTGTAAAGCCTGGGGTGCCTAATGAGTGAGCTAACTCACATTAATTGCGTTGCGCTCACTGCCCGCTTTC
CAGTCGGGAAACCTGTCGTGCCAGCTGCATTAATGAATCGGCCAACGCGCGGGGAGAGGCGGTTTGCGTA
TTGGGCGCTCTTCCGCTTCCTCGCTCACTGACTCGCTGCGCTCGGTCGTTCGGCTGCGGCGAGCGGTATC
AGCTCACTCAAAGGCGGTAATACGGTTATCCACAGAATCAGGGGATAACGCAGGAAAGAACATGTGAGCA
AAAGGCCAGCAAAAGGCCAGGAACCGTAAAAAGGCCGCGTTGCTGGCGTTTTTCCATAGGCTCCGCCCCC
CTGACGAGCATCACAAAAATCGACGCTCAAGTCAGAGGTGGCGAAACCCGACAGGACTATAAAGATACCA
GGCGTTTCCCCCTGGAAGCTCCCTCGTGCGCTCTCCTGTTCCGACCCTGCCGCTTACCGGATACCTGTCC
GCCTTTCTCCCTTCGGGAAGCGTGGCGCTTTCTCATAGCTCACGCTGTAGGTATCTCAGTTCGGTGTAGG
TCGTTCGCTCCAAGCTGGGCTGTGTGCACGAACCCCCCGTTCAGCCCGACCGCTGCGCCTTATCCGGTAA
CTATCGTCTTGAGTCCAACCCGGTAAGACACGACTTATCGCCACTGGCAGCAGCCACTGGTAACAGGATT
AGCAGAGCGAGGTATGTAGGCGGTGCTACAGAGTTCTTGAAGTGGTGGCCTAACTACGGCTACACTAGAA
GAACAGTATTTGGTATCTGCGCTCTGCTGAAGCCAGTTACCTTCGGAAAAAGAGTTGGTAGCTCTTGATC
CGGCAAACAAACCACCGCTGGTAGCGGTGGTTTTTTTGTTTGCAAGCAGCAGATTACGCGCAGAAAAAAA
GGATCTCAAGAAGATCCTTTGATCTTTTCTACGGGGTCTGACGCTCAGTGGAACGAAAACTCACGTTAAG
GGATTTTGGTCATGAGATTATCAAAAAGGATCTTCACCTAGATCCTTTTAAATTAAAAATGAAGTTTTAA
ATCAATCTAAAGTATATATGAGTAAACTTGGTCTGACAGTTACCAATGCTTAATCAGTGAGGCACCTATC
TCAGCGATCTGTCTATTTCGTTCATCCATAGTTGCCTGACTCCCCGTCGTGTAGATAACTACGATACGGG
AGGGCTTACCATCTGGCCCCAGTGCTGCAATGATACCGCGAGACCCACGCTCACCGGCTCCAGATTTATC
AGCAATAAACCAGCCAGCCGGAAGGGCCGAGCGCAGAAGTGGTCCTGCAACTTTATCCGCCTCCATCCAG
TCTATTAATTGTTGCCGGGAAGCTAGAGTAAGTAGTTCGCCAGTTAATAGTTTGCGCAACGTTGTTGCCA
TTGCTACAGGCATCGTGGTGTCACGCTCGTCGTTTGGTATGGCTTCATTCAGCTCCGGTTCCCAACGATC
AAGGCGAGTTACATGATCCCCCATGTTGTGCAAAAAAGCGGTTAGCTCCTTCGGTCCTCCGATCGTTGTC
AGAAGTAAGTTGGCCGCAGTGTTATCACTCATGGTTATGGCAGCACTGCATAATTCTCTTACTGTCATGC
CATCCGTAAGATGCTTTTCTGTGACTGGTGAGTACTCAACCAAGTCATTCTGAGAATAGTGTATGCGGCG
ACCGAGTTGCTCTTGCCCGGCGTCAATACGGGATAATACCGCGCCACATAGCAGAACTTTAAAAGTGCTC
ATCATTGGAAAACGTTCTTCGGGGCGAAAACTCTCAAGGATCTTACCGCTGTTGAGATCCAGTTCGATGT
AACCCACT
